Addgene plasmid #152574: pGBW-m4133930
Purpose: Mammalian expression plasmid for SARS-CoV-2 S (surface glycoprotein)
Depositing lab: Ginkgo Bioworks & Benjie Chen. Depositing organization: Ginkgo Bioworks.
Backbone
  Vector backbone: pTwist_CMV_Hygro_6
  Backbone size w/o insert (bp): 6525
  Vector type: Mammalian Expression
  Selectable markers: Hygromycin
Growth in bacteria
  Bacterial resistance: Ampicillin, 100 μg/mL
  Growth temperature: 37°C
  Growth strain: DH5alpha
  Copy number: High Copy
Gene/Insert
  Gene/Insert name: SARS-CoV-2 S (surface glycoprotein) (alt names: Spike protein; S protein)
  Species: Severe acute respiratory syndrome coronavirus 2
  Insert size (bp): 3815
  Mutation: wt
  Entrez Gene: S (a.k.a. GU280_gp02, spike glycoprotein)
  Promoter: CMV
  Tag / fusion protein: Cleavable TEV;6xHis-003 (C terminal on backbone)
  Cloning method: Unknown
Resource information
  A portion of this plasmid was derived from a plasmid made by: GinkgoBioworks
Depositor comments: NCBI reference sequence: YP_009724390.1
How to cite: pGBW-m4133930 was a gift from Ginkgo Bioworks & Benjie Chen (Addgene plasmid # 152574 ; http://n2t.net/addgene:152574 ; RRID:Addgene_152574)
