[The description below was written by a language model from this plasmid's Addgene catalogue record and pLannotate feature annotations shown in this document.]
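Description:
pGBW-m4133930 is a mammalian expression plasmid built on the pTwist_CMV_Hygro_6 backbone that carries the wild-type SARS-CoV-2 spike (S, surface glycoprotein) coding sequence, matching the NCBI reference protein for the original isolate. In bacteria it replicates from a high-copy ColE1/pUC-type origin and is selected with ampicillin through a full-length β-lactamase gene. For selection in mammalian cells it contains a separate cassette in which the human ubiquitin C promoter drives hygromycin B phosphotransferase, followed by a synthetic polyadenylation signal.

The spike open reading frame of about 3.8 kb is transcribed from the CMV immediate early enhancer and promoter. Because the circular sequence is numbered with its start inside this region, the annotation shows the enhancer at the end of the record and only short or truncated promoter matches at the beginning. The catalogue entry describes a backbone-encoded C-terminal tag consisting of a TEV protease cleavage site followed by 6xHis. The feature table annotates the His tag a short distance downstream of the spike coding region but does not separately annotate the TEV site. This arrangement would allow metal-affinity capture or detection of the protein and subsequent tag removal. Transcripts are terminated by an SV40 polyadenylation signal. The expression unit is bracketed by bacterial T7 and rrnG transcription terminators and by short 5' and 3' β-globin insulator elements, which help isolate it from neighbouring transcription and from position effects. The plasmid is suited to transient or hygromycin-selected stable expression of full-length spike in mammalian cells, though the record does not state specific downstream applications.
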