Features (pLannotate 1.2.2; 20 found; start..end, strand, type, name):
     73..90      -  promoter       CMV promoter (fragment): human cytomegalovirus (CMV) immediate early promoter
    153..204     +  promoter       CMVd2 promoter: truncated human cytomegalovirus (CMV) immediate early promoter that yields moderately reduced expression relative to the full-length promoter
    279..4097    +  CDS            S: SPIKE_SARS2 - Experimental evidence at protein level: Swiss-Prot protein existence level 1. [Spike glycoprotein]: May down-regulate host tetherin (BST2) by lysosomal degradation, thereby counteracting its antiviral activity. From Severe acute respiratory syndrome coronavirus 2 (2019-nCoV) (SARS-CoV-2).
   4119..4136    +  CDS            6xHis: 6xHis affinity tag
   4205..4326    -  polyA_signal   SV40 poly(A) signal: SV40 polyadenylation signal
   4349..4418    -  CDS            large T antigen (fragment): large T antigen from SV40 (simian virus 40)
   4441..4487    +  terminator     T7 terminator: transcription terminator for bacteriophage T7 RNA polymerase
   4517..4653    +  terminator     rrnG terminator: transcription terminator from the E. coli ribosomal RNA rrnG operon (Albrechtsen et al., 1991)
   4698..4769    +  misc_feature   3' β-globin insulator: insulator downstream of the human β-globin locus (Farrell et al., 2002)
   4995..5583    -  rep_origin     ori: high-copy-number ColE1/pMB1/pBR322/pUC origin of replication
   5755..5819    -  CDS            bla(M) (fragment): β-lactamase lacking the signal sequence; bla(M); allows cytosolic expression of β-lactamase
   6083..7292    +  promoter       UbC promoter: human ubiquitin C promoter
   7302..8323    +  CDS            HygR (fragment): hygromycin B phosphotransferase confers resistance to hygromycin
   8351..8399    +  polyA_signal   poly(A) signal: synthetic polyadenylation signal
   8665..9525    +  CDS            AmpR: β-lactamase; bla; confers resistance to ampicillin, carbenicillin, and related antibiotics
   9538..9674    +  terminator     rrnG terminator: transcription terminator from the E. coli ribosomal RNA rrnG operon (Albrechtsen et al., 1991)
   9826..9897    +  misc_feature   5' β-globin insulator: insulator upstream of the human β-globin locus (Farrell et al., 2002)
   9902..9948    -  terminator     T7 terminator: transcription terminator for bacteriophage T7 RNA polymerase
   9966..10014   -  polyA_signal   poly(A) signal: synthetic polyadenylation signal
  10095..10398   +  enhancer       CMV enhancer: human cytomegalovirus immediate early enhancer
>Addgene plasmid #152574 | pGBW-m4133930 | addgene full sequence | sequence record 300349 | Addgene NGS Result
CTGATGCGGTTTTGGCAGTACATCAATGGGCGTGGATAGCGGTTTGACTCACGGGGATTTCCAAGTCTCC
ACCCCATTGACGTCAATGGGAGTTTGTTTTGGCACCAAAATCAACGGGACTTTCCAAAATGTCGTAACAA
CTCCGCCCCATTGACGCAAATGGGCGGTAGGCGTGTACGGTGGGAGGTCTATATAAGCAGAGCTGGTTTA
GTGAACCGTCAGATCAGATCTTTGTCGATCCTACCATCCACTCGACACACCCGCCAGCGGCCGCCACCAT
GTTTGTTTTTCTTGTTTTATTGCCACTAGTCTCTAGTCAGTGTGTTAATCTTACAACCAGAACTCAATTA
CCCCCTGCATACACTAATTCTTTCACACGTGGTGTTTATTACCCTGACAAAGTTTTCAGATCCTCAGTTT
TACATTCAACTCAGGACTTGTTCTTACCTTTCTTTTCCAATGTTACTTGGTTCCATGCTATACATGTCTC
TGGGACCAATGGTACTAAGAGGTTTGATAACCCTGTCCTACCATTTAATGATGGTGTTTATTTTGCTTCC
ACTGAGAAGTCTAACATAATAAGAGGCTGGATTTTTGGTACTACTTTAGATTCGAAGACCCAGTCCCTAC
TTATTGTTAATAACGCTACTAATGTTGTTATTAAAGTCTGTGAATTTCAATTTTGTAATGATCCATTTTT
GGGTGTTTATTACCACAAAAACAACAAAAGTTGGATGGAAAGTGAGTTCAGAGTTTATTCTAGTGCGAAT
AATTGCACTTTTGAATATGTCTCTCAGCCTTTTCTTATGGACCTTGAAGGAAAACAGGGTAATTTCAAAA
ATCTTAGGGAATTTGTGTTTAAGAATATTGATGGTTATTTTAAAATATATTCTAAGCACACGCCTATTAA
TTTAGTGCGTGATCTCCCTCAGGGTTTTTCGGCTTTAGAACCATTGGTAGATTTGCCAATAGGTATTAAC
ATCACTAGGTTTCAAACTTTACTTGCTTTACATAGAAGTTATTTGACTCCTGGTGATTCTTCTTCAGGTT
GGACAGCTGGTGCTGCAGCTTATTATGTGGGTTATCTTCAACCTAGGACTTTTCTATTAAAATATAATGA
AAATGGAACCATTACAGATGCTGTAGACTGTGCACTTGACCCTCTCTCAGAAACAAAGTGTACGTTGAAA
TCCTTCACTGTAGAAAAAGGAATCTATCAAACTTCTAACTTTAGAGTCCAACCAACAGAATCTATTGTTA
GATTTCCTAATATTACAAACTTGTGCCCTTTTGGTGAAGTTTTTAACGCCACCAGATTTGCATCTGTTTA
TGCTTGGAACAGGAAGAGAATCAGCAACTGTGTTGCTGATTATTCTGTCCTATATAATTCCGCATCATTT
TCCACTTTTAAGTGTTATGGAGTGTCTCCTACTAAATTAAATGATCTCTGCTTTACTAATGTCTATGCAG
ATTCATTTGTAATTAGAGGTGATGAAGTCAGACAAATCGCTCCAGGGCAAACTGGAAAGATTGCTGATTA
TAATTATAAATTACCAGATGATTTTACAGGCTGCGTTATAGCTTGGAATTCTAACAATCTTGATTCTAAG
GTTGGTGGTAATTATAATTACCTGTATAGATTGTTTAGGAAGTCTAATCTCAAACCTTTTGAGAGAGATA
TTTCAACTGAAATCTATCAGGCCGGTAGCACACCTTGTAATGGTGTTGAAGGTTTTAATTGTTACTTTCC
TTTACAATCATATGGTTTCCAACCCACTAATGGTGTTGGTTACCAACCATACAGAGTAGTAGTACTTTCT
TTTGAACTTCTACATGCACCAGCAACTGTTTGTGGACCTAAAAAGTCTACTAATTTGGTTAAAAACAAAT
GTGTCAATTTCAACTTCAATGGTTTAACAGGCACAGGTGTTCTTACTGAGTCTAACAAAAAGTTTCTGCC
TTTCCAACAATTTGGCAGAGACATTGCTGACACTACTGATGCTGTCCGTGATCCACAGACACTTGAGATT
CTTGACATTACACCATGTTCTTTTGGTGGTGTCAGTGTTATAACACCAGGAACAAATACTTCTAACCAGG
TTGCTGTTCTTTATCAGGATGTTAACTGCACAGAAGTCCCTGTTGCTATTCATGCAGATCAACTTACTCC
TACTTGGCGTGTTTATTCTACAGGTTCTAATGTTTTTCAAACACGTGCAGGCTGTTTAATAGGGGCTGAA
CATGTCAACAACTCATATGAGTGTGACATACCCATTGGTGCAGGTATATGCGCTAGTTATCAGACTCAGA
CTAATTCTCCTCGGCGGGCACGTAGTGTAGCTAGTCAATCCATCATTGCCTACACTATGTCACTTGGTGC
AGAAAATTCAGTTGCTTACTCTAATAACTCTATTGCCATACCCACAAATTTTACTATTAGTGTTACCACA
GAAATTCTACCAGTGTCTATGACCAAGACATCAGTAGATTGTACAATGTACATTTGTGGTGATTCAACTG
AATGCAGCAATCTTTTGTTGCAATATGGCAGTTTTTGTACACAATTAAACCGTGCTTTAACTGGAATAGC
TGTTGAACAAGACAAAAACACCCAAGAAGTTTTTGCACAAGTCAAACAAATTTACAAAACACCACCAATT
AAAGATTTTGGTGGTTTTAATTTTTCACAAATATTACCAGATCCATCAAAACCAAGCAAGAGGTCATTTA
TTGAAGATCTACTTTTCAACAAAGTGACACTTGCAGATGCTGGCTTCATCAAACAATATGGTGATTGCCT
TGGTGATATTGCTGCTAGAGACCTCATTTGTGCACAAAAGTTTAACGGCCTTACTGTTTTGCCACCTTTG
CTCACAGATGAAATGATTGCTCAATACACTTCTGCACTGTTAGCGGGTACAATCACTTCTGGTTGGACCT
TTGGTGCAGGTGCTGCATTACAAATACCATTTGCTATGCAAATGGCTTATAGGTTTAATGGTATTGGAGT
TACACAGAATGTTCTCTATGAGAACCAAAAATTGATTGCCAACCAATTTAATAGTGCTATTGGCAAAATT
CAAGACTCACTTTCTTCCACAGCAAGTGCACTTGGAAAACTTCAAGATGTGGTCAACCAAAATGCACAAG
CTTTAAACACGCTTGTTAAACAACTTAGCTCCAATTTTGGTGCAATTTCAAGTGTTTTAAATGATATCCT
TTCACGTCTTGACAAAGTTGAGGCTGAAGTGCAAATTGATAGGTTGATCACAGGCAGACTTCAAAGTTTG
CAGACATATGTGACTCAACAATTAATTAGAGCTGCAGAAATCAGAGCTTCTGCTAATCTTGCTGCTACTA
AAATGTCAGAGTGTGTACTTGGACAATCAAAAAGAGTTGATTTTTGTGGAAAGGGCTATCATCTTATGTC
CTTCCCTCAGTCAGCACCTCATGGTGTAGTCTTCTTGCATGTGACTTATGTCCCTGCACAAGAAAAGAAC
TTCACAACTGCTCCTGCCATTTGTCATGATGGAAAAGCACACTTTCCTCGTGAAGGTGTCTTTGTTTCAA
ATGGCACACACTGGTTTGTAACACAAAGGAATTTTTATGAACCACAAATCATTACTACAGACAACACATT
TGTGTCTGGTAACTGTGATGTTGTAATAGGAATTGTCAACAACACAGTTTATGATCCTTTGCAACCTGAA
TTAGACTCATTCAAGGAGGAGTTAGATAAATATTTTAAGAATCATACATCACCAGATGTTGATTTAGGTG
ACATCTCTGGCATTAATGCTTCAGTTGTAAACATTCAAAAAGAAATTGACCGCCTCAATGAGGTTGCCAA
GAATTTAAATGAATCTCTCATCGATCTCCAAGAACTTGGAAAGTATGAGCAGTATATAAAATGGCCATGG
TACATTTGGCTAGGTTTTATAGCTGGCTTGATTGCCATAGTAATGGTGACAATTATGCTTTGCTGTATGA
CCAGTTGCTGTAGTTGTCTCAAGGGCTGTTGTTCTTGTGGATCCTGCTGCAAATTTGATGAAGACGACTC
TGAGCCAGTGCTCAAAGGAGTCAAATTACATTACACAGAAAACCTTTACTTTCAGTCGCACCATCACCAT
CACCATTAAGGATCCGCAGGCCTCTGCTAGCTTGACTGACTGAGATACAGCGTACCTTCAGCTCACAGAC
ATGATAAGATACATTGATGAGTTTGGACAAACCACAACTAGAATGCAGTGAAAAAAATGCTTTATTTGTG
AAATTTGTGATGCTATTGCTTTATTTGTAACCATTATAAGCTGCAATAAACAAGTTAACAACAACAATTG
CATTCATTTTATGTTTCAGGTTCAGGGGGAGGTGTGGGAGGTTTTTTAAAGCAAGTAAAACCTCTACAAA
TGTGGTATTGGCCCATCTCTATCGGTATCGTAGCATAACCCCTTGGGGCCTCTAAACGGGTCTTGAGGGG
TTTTTTGTGCCCCTCGGGCCGGATTGCTATCTACCGGCATTGGCGCAGAAAAAAATGCCTGATGCGACGC
TGCGCGTCTTATACTCCCACATATGCCAGATTCAGCAACGGATACGGCTTCCCCAACTTGCCCACTTCCA
TACGTGTCCTCCTTACCAGAAATTTATCCTTAAGGTCGTCAGCTATCCTGCAGGCGATCTCTCGATTTCG
ATCAAGACATTCCTTTAATGGTCTTTTCTGGACACCACTAGGGGTCAGAAGTAGTTCATCAAACTTTCTT
CCCTCCCTAATCTCATTGGTTACCTTGGGCTATCGAAACTTAATTAACCAGTCAAGTCAGCTACTTGGCG
AGATCGACTTGTCTGGGTTTCGACTACGCTCAGAATTGCGTCAGTCAAGTTCGATCTGGTCCTTGCTATT
GCACCCGTTCTCCGATTACGAGTTTCATTTAAATCATGTGAGCAAAAGGCCAGCAAAAGGCCAGGAACCG
TAAAAAGGCCGCGTTGCTGGCGTTTTTCCATAGGCTCCGCCCCCCTGACGAGCATCACAAAAATCGACGC
TCAAGTCAGAGGTGGCGAAACCCGACAGGACTATAAAGATACCAGGCGTTTCCCCCTGGAAGCTCCCTCG
TGCGCTCTCCTGTTCCGACCCTGCCGCTTACCGGATACCTGTCCGCCTTTCTCCCTTCGGGAAGCGTGGC
GCTTTCTCATAGCTCACGCTGTAGGTATCTCAGTTCGGTGTAGGTCGTTCGCTCCAAGCTGGGCTGTGTG
CACGAACCCCCCGTTCAGCCCGACCGCTGCGCCTTATCCGGTAACTATCGTCTTGAGTCCAACCCGGTAA
GACACGACTTATCGCCACTGGCAGCAGCCACTGGTAACAGGATTAGCAGAGCGAGGTATGTAGGCGGTGC
TACAGAGTTCTTGAAGTGGTGGCCTAACTACGGCTACACTAGAAGAACAGTATTTGGTATCTGCGCTCTG
CTGAAGCCAGTTACCTTCGGAAAAAGAGTTGGTAGCTCTTGATCCGGCAAACAAACCACCGCTGGTAGCG
GTGGTTTTTTTGTTTGCAAGCAGCAGATTACGCGCAGAAAAAAAGGATCTCAAGAAGATCCTTTGATCTT
TTCTACGGGGTCTGACGCTCAGTGGAACGAAAACTCACGTTAAGGGATTTTGGTCATGAGATTATCAAAA
AGGATCTTCACCTAGATCCTTTTAAATTAAAAATGAAGTTTTAAATCAATCTAAAGTATATATGAGTAAA
CTTGGTCTGACAGTTACCAATGCTTAATCAGTGAGGCACCTATCTCAGCGATCTGTCTATTTCGTTCATC
CATAGTTGCATTTAAATTTCCGAACTCTCCAAGGCCCTCGTCGGAAAATCTTCAAACCTTTCGTCCGATC
CATCTTGCAGGCTACCTCTCGAACGAACTATCGCAAGTCTCTTGGCCGGCCTTGCGCCTTGGCTATTGCT
TGGCAGCGCCTATCGCCAGGTATTACTCCAATCCCGAATATCCGAGATCGGGATCACCCGAGAGAAGTTC
AACCTACATCCTCAATCCCGATCTATCCGAGATCCGAGGAATATCGAAATCGGGGCGCGCCTGGCCTCCG
CGCCGGGTTTTGGCGCCTCCCGCGGGCGCCCCCCTCGTCACGGCGAGCGCTGCCACGTCAGACGAAGGGC
GCAGGAGCGTCCTGATCCTTCCGCCCGGACGCTCAGGACAGCGGCCCGCTGCTCATAAGACTCGGCCTTA
GAACCCCAGTATCAGCAGAAGGACATTTTAGGACGGGACTTGGGTGACTCTAGGGCACTGGTTTTCTTTC
CAGAGAGCGGAACAGGCGAGGAAAAGTAGTCCCTTCTCGGCGATTCTGCGGAGGGATCTCCGTGGGGCGG
TGAACGCCGATGATTATATAAGGACGCGCCGGGTGTGGCACAGCTAGTTCCGTCGCAGCCGGGATTTGGG
TCGCGGTTCTTGTTTGTGGATCGCTGTGATCGTCACTTGGTGAGTAGCGGGCTGCTGGGCTGGCCGGGGC
TTTCGTGGCCGCCGGGCCGCTCGGTGGGACGGAAGCGTGTGGAGAGACCGCCAAGGGCTGTAGTCTGGGT
CCGCGAGCAAGGTTGCCCTGAACTGGGGGTTGGGGGGAGCGCAGCAAAATGGCGGCTGTTCCCGAGTCTT
GAATGGAAGACGCTTGTGAGGCGGGCTGTGAGGTCGTTGAAACAAGGTGGGGGGCATGGTGGGCGGCAAG
AACCCAAGGTCTTGAGCCCTTCGCTAATGCGGGAAAGCTCTTATTCGGGTGAGATGGGCTGGGCACCATC
TGGGGACCCTGACGTGAAGTTTGTCACTGACTGGAGAACTCGGTTTGTCGTCTGTTGCGGGGGCGGCAGT
TATGGCGGTGCCGTTGGGCAGTGCACCCGTACCTTTGGGAGCGCGCGCCCTCGTCGTGTCGTGACGTCAC
CCGTTCTGTTGGCTTATAATGCAGGGTGGGGCCACCTGCCGGTAGGTGTGCGGTAGGCTTTTCTCCGTCG
CAGGACGCAGGGTTCGGGCCTAGGGTAGGCTCTCCTGAATCGACAGGCGCCGGACCTCTGGTGAGGGGAG
GGATAAGTGAGGCGTCAGTTTCTTTGGTCGGTTTTATGTACCTATCTTCTTAAGTAGCTGAAGCTCCGGT
TTTGAACTATGCGCTCGGGGTTGGCGAGTGTGTTTTGTGAAGTTTTTTAGGCACCTTTTGAAATGTAATC
ATTTGGGTCAATATGTAATTTTCAGTGTTAGACTTGTAAATTGTCCGCTAAATTCTGGCCGTTTTTGGCT
TTTTTGTTAGACAACATGGGTAAAAAGCCTGAACTCACCGCGACGTCTGTCGAGAAGTTTCTGATCGAAA
AGTTCGACAGCGTCTCCGACCTGATGCAGCTCTCGGAGGGCGAAGAATCTCGTGCTTTCAGCTTCGATGT
AGGAGGGCGTGGATATGTCCTGCGGGTAAATAGCTGCGCCGATGGTTTCTACAAAGATCGTTATGTTTAT
CGGCACTTTGCATCCGCCGCGCTCCCGATTCCGGAAGTGCTTGACATTGGGGAGTTCAGCGAGAGCCTGA
CCTATTGCATCTCCCGCCGTGCACAGGGTGTCACGTTGCAAGACCTGCCTGAAACCGAACTGCCCGCTGT
TCTGCAGCCGGTCGCGGAGGCAATGGATGCCATCGCTGCCGCCGATCTTAGCCAGACGAGCGGGTTCGGC
CCATTCGGACCGCAAGGAATCGGTCAATACACTACATGGCGTGATTTCATATGCGCGATTGCTGATCCCC
ATGTGTATCACTGGCAAACTGTGATGGACGACACCGTCAGTGCGTCCGTCGCGCAGGCTCTCGATGAGCT
GATGCTTTGGGCCGAGGACTGCCCCGAAGTCCGGCACCTCGTGCACGCGGATTTCGGCTCCAACAATGTC
CTGACGGACAATGGCCGCATAACAGCGGTCATTGACTGGAGCGAGGCGATGTTCGGGGATTCCCAATACG
AGGTCGCCAACATCTTCTTCTGGAGGCCGTGGTTGGCTTGTATGGAGCAGCAGACGCGCTACTTCGAGCG
GAGGCATCCGGAGCTTGCAGGATCGCCCCGGCTCCGGGCGTATATGCTCCGCATTGGTCTTGACCAACTC
TATCAGAGCTTGGTTGACGGCAATTTCGATGATGCAGCTTGGGCGCAGGGTCGATGCGACGCAATCGTCC
GATCCGGAGCCGGGACTGTCGGGCGTACACAAATCGCCCGCAGAAGCGCCGCCGTCTGGACCGATGGCTG
TGTAGAAGTACTCGCCGATAGTGGAAACCGACGCCCCAGCACTCGTCCGAGGGCAAAGGAATAAGCTAGT
ATGTAAGCCTAGTCTTAGATAATAAAATCGCTATCCATCGAAGATGGATGTGTGTTGGTTTTTTGTGTGT
GTAACGCTAGGCGCGCCTGGTGTACCGAGAACGATCCTCTCAGTGCGAGTCTCGACGATCCATATCGTTG
CTTGGCAGTCAGCCAGTCGGAATCCAGCTTGGGACCCAGGAAGTCCAATCGTCAGATATTGTACTCAAGC
CTGGTCACGGCAGCGTACCGATCTGTTTAAACCTAGATATTGATAGTCTGATCGGTCAACGTATAATCGA
GTCCTAGCTTTTGCAAACATCTATCAAGAGACAGGATCAGCAGGAGGCTTTCGCATGAGTATTCAACATT
TCCGTGTCGCCCTTATTCCCTTTTTTGCGGCATTTTGCCTTCCTGTTTTTGCTCACCCAGAAACGCTGGT
GAAAGTAAAAGATGCTGAAGATCAGTTGGGTGCGCGAGTGGGTTACATCGAACTGGATCTCAACAGCGGT
AAGATCCTTGAGAGTTTTCGCCCCGAAGAACGCTTTCCAATGATGAGCACTTTTAAAGTTCTGCTATGTG
GCGCGGTATTATCCCGTATTGACGCCGGGCAAGAGCAACTCGGTCGCCGCATACACTATTCTCAGAATGA
CTTGGTTGAGTATTCACCAGTCACAGAAAAGCATCTTACGGATGGCATGACAGTAAGAGAATTATGCAGT
GCTGCCATAACCATGAGTGATAACACTGCGGCCAACTTACTTCTGACAACGATTGGAGGACCGAAGGAGC
TAACCGCTTTTTTGCACAACATGGGGGATCATGTAACTCGCCTTGATCGTTGGGAACCGGAGCTGAATGA
AGCCATACCAAACGACGAGCGTGACACCACGATGCCTGTAGCAATGGCAACAACCTTGCGTAAACTATTA
ACTGGCGAACTACTTACTCTAGCTTCCCGGCAACAGTTGATAGACTGGATGGAGGCGGATAAAGTTGCAG
GACCACTTCTGCGCTCGGCCCTTCCGGCTGGCTGGTTTATTGCTGATAAATCTGGAGCCGGTGAGCGTGG
GTCTCGCGGTATCATTGCAGCACTGGGGCCAGATGGTAAGCCCTCCCGTATCGTAGTTATCTACACGACG
GGGAGTCAGGCAACTATGGATGAACGAAATAGACAGATCGCTGAGATAGGTGCCTCACTGATTAAGCATT
GGTAACCGATTCTAGGTGCATTGGCGCAGAAAAAAATGCCTGATGCGACGCTGCGCGTCTTATACTCCCA
CATATGCCAGATTCAGCAACGGATACGGCTTCCCCAACTTGCCCACTTCCATACGTGTCCTCCTTACCAG
AAATTTATCCTTAAGATCCCGAATCGTTTAAACTCGACTCTGGCTCTATCGAATCTCCGTCGTTTCGAGC
TTACGCGAACAGCCGTGGCGCTCATTTGCTCGTCGGGCATCGAATCTCGTCAGCTATCGTCAGCTTACCT
TTTTGGCAGCGATCGCGGCTCCCGACATCTTGGACCATTAGCTCCACAGGTATCTTCTTCCCTCTAGTGG
TCATAACAGCAGCTTCAGCTACCTCTCAATTCAAAAAACCCCTCAAGACCCGTTTAGAGGCCCCAAGGGG
TTATGCTATCAATCGTTGCGTTACACACACAAAAAACCAACACACATCCATCTTCGATGGATAGCGATTT
TATTATCTAACTGCTGATCGAGTGTAGCCAGATCTAGTAATCAATTACGGGGTCATTAGTTCATAGCCCA
TATATGGAGTTCCGCGTTACATAACTTACGGTAAATGGCCCGCCTGGCTGACCGCCCAACGACCCCCGCC
CATTGACGTCAATAATGACGTATGTTCCCATAGTAACGCCAATAGGGACTTTCCATTGACGTCAATGGGT
GGAGTATTTACGGTAAACTGCCCACTTGGCAGTACATCAAGTGTATCATATGCCAAGTACGCCCCCTATT
GACGTCAATGACGGTAAATGGCCCGCCTGGCATTATGCCCAGTACATGACCTTATGGGACTTTCCTACTT
GGCAGTACATCTACGTATTAGTCATCGCTATTACCATG
